Addgene plasmid #188757: pJT151 lenti pEF-rTetR(SE-G72P)-3XFLAG-ZNF10 KRAB-T2A-mCherry-BSD-WPRE
Purpose: Lentiviral backbone containing ZNF10 KRAB as a fusion with rTetR(SE-G72P)-3XFLAG
Depositing lab: Michael Bassik & Lacra Bintu. Depositing organization: Stanford University. Publication: Development of compact transcriptional effectors using high-throughput measurements in diverse contexts. Tycko J, Van MV, Aradhana, DelRosso N, Ye H, Yao D, Valbuena R, Vaughan-Jackson A, Xu X, Ludwig C, Spees K, Liu K, Gu M, Khare V, Mukund AX, Suzuki PH, Arana S, Zhang C, Du PP, Ornstein TS, Hess GT, Kamber RA, Qi LS, Khalil AS, Bintu L, Bassik MC. Nat Biotechnol. 2024 Nov 1. doi: 10.1038/s41587-024-02442-6. PubMed 39487265.
Backbone
  Vector backbone: pJT126
  Backbone manufacturer: Michael Bassik, Lacra Bintu, Addgene #161926
  Vector type: Mammalian Expression, Lentiviral
  Selectable markers: Blasticidin ; mCherry
Growth in bacteria
  Bacterial resistance: Ampicillin, 100 μg/mL
  Growth temperature: 37°C
  Growth strain: NEB Stable
  Copy number: High Copy
Gene/Insert
  Gene/Insert name: ZNF10 KRAB
  Species: H. sapiens (human)
  Entrez Gene: ZNF10 (a.k.a. KOX1)
  Promoter: pEF1a
  Tag / fusion protein: rTetR(SE-G72P)-3xFLAG (C terminal on backbone)
  Cloning method: Restriction Enzyme; 5′ cloning site unknown (unknown if destroyed)
Terms and licenses: Academic/Nonprofit Terms; Industry Terms: Not Available to Industry
How to cite: pJT151 lenti pEF-rTetR(SE-G72P)-3XFLAG-ZNF10 KRAB-T2A-mCherry-BSD-WPRE was a gift from Michael Bassik & Lacra Bintu (Addgene plasmid # 188757 ; http://n2t.net/addgene:188757 ; RRID:Addgene_188757)
