[The description below was written by a language model from this plasmid's Addgene catalogue record and pLannotate feature annotations shown in this document.]
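Description:
pJT151 is a 9.2 kb HIV-1-based lentiviral vector for mammalian expression, built on the pJT126 backbone. It delivers a doxycycline-recruitable form of the human ZNF10 (KOX1) KRAB repressor domain. In bacteria it is maintained through a high-copy ColE1/pUC-type origin and an ampicillin resistance gene. The viral portion has a CMV enhancer/promoter placed ahead of a truncated 5' LTR, so genomic RNA can be transcribed in packaging cells. This is followed by the Ψ packaging signal with a gag fragment, the Rev response element for nuclear export of the unspliced genome, and the cPPT/CTS element. A WPRE that boosts transcript stability and expression lies downstream of the cargo, ahead of a nef-derived fragment and the second annotated truncated LTR.

The payload is a single open reading frame driven by the constitutive EF-1α promoter. It encodes the reverse Tet repressor variant rTetR(SE-G72P), which the automated annotation labels as an rtTA3 fragment. This is fused through a 3xFLAG epitope to the ZNF10 KRAB domain, which the annotation labels by homology as a KRBOX4 fragment. According to the plasmid name, a T2A self-cleaving peptide then separates this effector from an mCherry–blasticidin S deaminase marker, although the T2A is not annotated in the feature table. Transduced cells can therefore be identified by red fluorescence and selected with blasticidin. A loxP site is annotated after the marker, but the record does not state its purpose. Adding doxycycline causes rTetR to bind TetO sites, bringing KRAB to a reporter or target promoter. The FLAG tag allows the fusion protein to be detected. The associated publication concerns high-throughput measurement of transcriptional effector domains, which suggests use as a well-characterized repressor in recruitment assays, though the record does not state this role.
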