Features (pLannotate 1.2.2; 24 found; start..end, strand, type, name):
     57..256     +  promoter       CMV promoter: human cytomegalovirus (CMV) immediate early promoter
    274..454     +  LTR            5' LTR (truncated): truncated 5' long terminal repeat (LTR) from HIV-1
    501..626     +  misc_feature   HIV-1 Ψ: packaging signal of human immunodeficiency virus type 1
    610..948     +  CDS            HIV-1 gag (fragment): gag protein from human immunodeficiency virus 1; gag
   1123..1356    +  misc_feature   RRE: The Rev response element (RRE) of HIV-1 allows for Rev-dependent mRNA export from the nucleus to the cytoplasm.
   1733..1833    +  CDS            Rev (fragment): human immunodeficiency virus 1 (HIV-1) Rev protein; rev; enhances nuclear export of unspliced and incompletely spliced viral mRNAs
   1883..2000    +  misc_feature   cPPT/CTS: central polypurine tract and central termination sequence of HIV-1
   2111..3282    +  promoter       EF-1α promoter: strong constitutive promoter for human elongation factor EF-1α
   3293..3912    +  CDS            rtTA3 (fragment): reverse tetracycline transactivator 3 activates expression from Tet-responsive promoters in the presence of doxycycline
   3914..3979    +  CDS            3xFLAG: three tandem FLAG® epitope tags, followed by an enterokinase cleavage site
   4019..4270    +  CDS            KRBOX4 (fragment): KRBX4_HUMAN - Also known as ZNF673. Experimental evidence at protein level: Swiss-Prot protein existence level 1. From Homo sapiens (Human).
   4277..4984    +  CDS            mCherry: mCherry is a basic (constitutively fluorescent) red fluorescent protein published in 2004, derived from Discosoma sp.. It is reported to be a very rapidly-maturing monomer with low acid sensitivity.
   5003..5401    +  CDS            BSD: blasticidin S deaminase; Aspergillus terreus BSD; confers resistance to blasticidin
   5421..5454    +  protein_bind   loxP: Cre-mediated recombination occurs in the 8-bp core sequence (GCATACAT). Cre recombinase
   5487..5510    +  misc_feature   MCS (fragment): pBluescript multiple cloning site
   5510..6098    +  misc_feature   WPRE: woodchuck hepatitis virus posttranscriptional regulatory element
   6099..6118    +  misc_feature   MCS (fragment): pBluescript multiple cloning site
   6120..6620    +  CDS            nef (fragment): NEF_HV1LA - Experimental evidence at protein level: Swiss-Prot protein existence level 1. Extracellular Nef protein targets CD4(+) T-lymphocytes for apoptosis by interacting with CXCR4 surface receptors. From Human immunodeficiency virus type 1 group M subtype B (isolate Lai) (HIV-1).
   6627..6807    +  LTR            5' LTR (truncated): truncated 5' long terminal repeat (LTR) from HIV-1
   6869..7457    -  rep_origin     ori: high-copy-number ColE1/pMB1/pBR322/pUC origin of replication
   7628..8488    -  CDS            AmpR: β-lactamase; bla; confers resistance to ampicillin, carbenicillin, and related antibiotics
   8489..8593    -  promoter       AmpR promoter: bla
   8652..8704    -  misc_feature   bom (fragment): basis of mobility region from pBR322
   8859..56      +  enhancer       CMV enhancer (across the origin): human cytomegalovirus immediate early enhancer
>Addgene plasmid #188757 | pJT151 lenti pEF-rTetR(SE-G72P)-3XFLAG-ZNF10 KRAB-T2A-mCherry-BSD-WPRE | addgene full sequence | sequence record 371416 | Addgene NGS Result
TATGGGACTTTCCTACTTGGCAGTACATCTACGTATTAGTCATCGCTATTACCATGGTGATGCGGTTTTG
GCAGTACATCAATGGGCGTGGATAGCGGTTTGACTCACGGGGATTTCCAAGTCTCCACCCCATTGACGTC
AATGGGAGTTTGTTTTGGCACCAAAATCAACGGGACTTTCCAAAATGTCGTAACAACTCCGCCCCATTGA
CGCAAATGGGCGGTAGGCGTGTACGGTGGGAGGTCTATATAAGCAGCGCGTTTTGCCTGTACTGGGTCTC
TCTGGTTAGACCAGATCTGAGCCTGGGAGCTCTCTGGCTAACTAGGGAACCCACTGCTTAAGCCTCAATA
AAGCTTGCCTTGAGTGCTTCAAGTAGTGTGTGCCCGTCTGTTGTGTGACTCTGGTAACTAGAGATCCCTC
AGACCCTTTTAGTCAGTGTGGAAAATCTCTAGCAGTGGCGCCCGAACAGGGACTTGAAAGCGAAAGGGAA
ACCAGAGGAGCTCTCTCGACGCAGGACTCGGCTTGCTGAAGCGCGCACGGCAAGAGGCGAGGGGCGGCGA
CTGGTGAGTACGCCAAAAATTTTGACTAGCGGAGGCTAGAAGGAGAGAGATGGGTGCGAGAGCGTCAGTA
TTAAGCGGGGGAGAATTAGATCGCGATGGGAAAAAATTCGGTTAAGGCCAGGGGGAAAGAAAAAATATAA
ATTAAAACATATAGTATGGGCAAGCAGGGAGCTAGAACGATTCGCAGTTAATCCTGGCCTGTTAGAAACA
TCAGAAGGCTGTAGACAAATACTGGGACAGCTACAACCATCCCTTCAGACAGGATCAGAAGAACTTAGAT
CATTATATAATACAGTAGCAACCCTCTATTGTGTGCATCAAAGGATAGAGATAAAAGACACCAAGGAAGC
TTTAGACAAGATAGAGGAAGAGCAAAACAAAAGTAAGACCACCGCACAGCAAGCGGCCGGCCGCTGATCT
TCAGACCTGGAGGAGGAGATATGAGGGACAATTGGAGAAGTGAATTATATAAATATAAAGTAGTAAAAAT
TGAACCATTAGGAGTAGCACCCACCAAGGCAAAGAGAAGAGTGGTGCAGAGAGAAAAAAGAGCAGTGGGA
ATAGGAGCTTTGTTCCTTGGGTTCTTGGGAGCAGCAGGAAGCACTATGGGCGCAGCGTCAATGACGCTGA
CGGTACAGGCCAGACAATTATTGTCTGGTATAGTGCAGCAGCAGAACAATTTGCTGAGGGCTATTGAGGC
GCAACAGCATCTGTTGCAACTCACAGTCTGGGGCATCAAGCAGCTCCAGGCAAGAATCCTGGCTGTGGAA
AGATACCTAAAGGATCAACAGCTCCTGGGGATTTGGGGTTGCTCTGGAAAACTCATTTGCACCACTGCTG
TGCCTTGGAATGCTAGTTGGAGTAATAAATCTCTGGAACAGATTTGGAATCACACGACCTGGATGGAGTG
GGACAGAGAAATTAACAATTACACAAGCTTAATACACTCCTTAATTGAAGAATCGCAAAACCAGCAAGAA
AAGAATGAACAAGAATTATTGGAATTAGATAAATGGGCAAGTTTGTGGAATTGGTTTAACATAACAAATT
GGCTGTGGTATATAAAATTATTCATAATGATAGTAGGAGGCTTGGTAGGTTTAAGAATAGTTTTTGCTGT
ACTTTCTATAGTGAATAGAGTTAGGCAGGGATATTCACCATTATCGTTTCAGACCCACCTCCCAACCCCG
AGGGGACCCGACAGGCCCGAAGGAATAGAAGAAGAAGGTGGAGAGAGAGACAGAGACAGATCCATTCGAT
TAGTGAACGGATCGGCACTGCGTGCGCCAATTCTGCAGACAAATGGCAGTATTCATCCACAATTTTAAAA
GAAAAGGGGGGATTGGGGGGTACAGTGCAGGGGAAAGAATAGTAGACATAATAGCAACAGACATACAAAC
TAAAGAATTACAAAAACAAATTACAAAAATTCAAAATTTTCGGGTTTATTACAGGGACAGCAGAGATCCA
GTTTGGTTAGTACCGGGCCCGCTCTAGAGATCCCATTTGACTCAGGCGGCCGCGTGGATAACCGTATTAC
CGCCATGCATGTGCCCGTCAGTGGGCAGAGCGCACATCGCCCACAGTCCCCGAGAAGTTGGGGGGAGGGG
TCGGCAATTGAACCGGTGCCTAGAGAAGGTGGCGCGGGGTAAACTGGGAAAGTGATGTCGTGTACTGGCT
CCGCCTTTTTCCCGAGGGTGGGGGAGAACCGTATATAAGTGCAGTAGTCGCCGTGAACGTTCTTTTTCGC
AACGGGTTTGCCGCCAGAACACAGGTAAGTGCCGTGTGTGGTTCCCGCGGGCCTGGCCTCTTTACGGGTT
ATGGCCCTTGCGTGCCTTGAATTACTTCCACCTGGCTGCAGTACGTGATTCTTGATCCCGAGCTTCGGGT
TGGAAGTGGGTGGGAGAGTTCGAGGCCTTGCGCTTAAGGAGCCCCTTCGCCTCGTGCTTGAGTTGAGGCC
TGGCCTGGGCGCTGGGGCCGCCGCGTGCGAATCTGGTGGCACCTTCGCGCCTGTCTCGCTGCTTTCGATA
AGTCTCTAGCCATTTAAAATTTTTGATGACCTGCTGCGACGCTTTTTTTCTGGCAAGATAGTCTTGTAAA
TGCGGGCCAAGATCTGCACACTGGTATTTCGGTTTTTGGGGCCGCGGGCGGCGACGGGGCCCGTGCGTCC
CAGCGCACATGTTCGGCGAGGCGGGGCCTGCGAGCGCGGCCACCGAGAATCGGACGGGGGTAGTCTCAAG
CTGGCCGGCCTGCTCTGGTGCCTGGCCTCGCGCCGCCGTGTATCGCCCCGCCCTGGGCGGCAAGGCTGGC
CCGGTCGGCACCAGTTGCGTGAGCGGAAAGATGGCCGCTTCCCGGCCCTGCTGCAGGGAGCTCAAAATGG
AGGACGCGGCGCTCGGGAGAGCGGGCGGGTGAGTCACCCACACAAAGGAAAAGGGCCTTTCCGTCCTCAG
CCGTCGCTTCATGTGACTCCACGGAGTACCGGGCGCCGTCCAGGCACCTCGATTAGTTCTCGCGCTTTTG
GAGTACGTCGTCTTTAGGTTGGGGGGAGGGGTTTTATGCGATGGAGTTTCCCCACACTGAGTGGGTGGAG
ACTGAAGTTAGGCCAGCTTGGCACTTGATGTAATTCTCCTTGGAATTTGCCCTTTTTGAGTTTGGATCTT
GGTTCATTCTCAAGCCTCAGACAGTGGTTCAAAGTTTTTTTCTTCCATTTCAGGTGTCGTGAGCTAGCCA
CCATGTCTAGACTGGACAAGAGCAAAATAATAAACGGAGCTCTGGAATTACTCAATGGTGTCGGTATCGA
AGGCCTGACGACAAGGAAACTCGCTCAAAAGCTGGGAGTTGAGCAGCCTACCCTGTACTGGCACGTGAAG
AACAAGCGGGCCCTGCTCGATGCCCTGCCAATCGAGATGCTGGACAGGCATCATACCCACTCCTGCCCCC
TGGAACCCGAGTCATGGCAAGACTTTCTGCGGAACAACGCCAAGTCATACCGCTGTGCTCTCCTCTCACA
TCGCGACGGGGCTAAAGTGCATCTCGGCACCCGCCCAACAGAGAAACAGTACGAAACCCTGGAAAATCAG
CTCGCGTTCCTGTGTCAGCAAGGCTTCTCCCTGGAGAACGCACTGTACGCTCTGTCCGCCGTGGGCCACT
TTACACTGGGCTGCGTATTGGAGGAACAGGAGCATCAAGTAGCAAAAGAGGAAAGAGAGACACCTACCAC
CGATTCTATGCCCCCACTTCTGAAACAAGCAATTGAGCTGTTCGACCGGCAGGGAGCCGAACCTGCCTTC
CTTTTCGGCCTGGAACTAATCATATGTGGCCTGGAGAAACAGCTAAAGTGCGAAAGCGGCGGTGACTACA
AAGACCATGACGGTGATTATAAAGATCATGACATCGACTACAAGGATGACGATGACAAGGGTGGATCCGG
ATCAGGCTCCGATGCTAAGTCTCTGACTGCCTGGTCCAGGACCCTTGTGACCTTCAAGGACGTCTTCGTT
GATTTTACGCGGGAAGAATGGAAACTACTAGACACAGCACAACAAATAGTATACAGAAACGTAATGCTAG
AAAACTACAAAAACCTAGTAAGCCTAGGATACCAACTAACAAAACCAGACGTAATACTAAGACTAGAAAA
AGGAGAAGAACCAGGATCTGGAGAGGGAAGGGGAAGCCTCCTAACTTGCGGAGATGTCGAGGAGAATCCT
GGCCCAATGGTGAGCAAGGGCGAGGAGGATAACATGGCCATCATCAAGGAGTTCATGCGCTTCAAGGTGC
ACATGGAGGGCTCCGTGAACGGCCACGAGTTCGAGATCGAGGGCGAGGGCGAGGGCCGCCCCTACGAGGG
CACCCAGACCGCCAAGCTGAAGGTGACCAAGGGTGGCCCCCTGCCCTTCGCCTGGGACATCCTGTCCCCT
CAGTTCATGTACGGCTCCAAGGCCTACGTGAAGCACCCCGCCGACATCCCCGACTACTTGAAGCTGTCCT
TCCCCGAGGGCTTCAAGTGGGAGCGCGTGATGAACTTCGAGGACGGCGGCGTGGTGACCGTGACCCAGGA
CTCCTCCCTGCAGGACGGCGAGTTCATCTACAAGGTGAAGCTGCGCGGCACCAACTTCCCCTCCGACGGC
CCCGTAATGCAGAAGAAGACCATGGGCTGGGAGGCCTCCTCCGAGCGGATGTACCCCGAGGACGGCGCCC
TGAAGGGCGAGATCAAGCAGAGGCTGAAGCTGAAGGACGGCGGCCACTACGACGCTGAGGTCAAGACCAC
CTACAAGGCCAAGAAGCCCGTGCAGCTGCCCGGCGCCTACAACGTCAACATCAAGTTGGACATCACCTCC
CACAACGAGGACTACACCATCGTGGAACAGTACGAACGCGCCGAGGGCCGCCACTCCACCGGCGGCATGG
ACGAGCTGTACAAGGGTAGCGGCAGCGGTAGCATGGCCAAGCCTTTGTCTCAAGAAGAATCCACCCTCAT
TGAAAGAGCAACGGCTACAATCAACAGCATCCCCATCTCTGAAGACTACAGCGTCGCCAGCGCAGCTCTC
TCTAGCGACGGCCGCATCTTCACTGGTGTCAATGTATATCATTTTACTGGGGGACCTTGTGCAGAACTCG
TGGTGCTGGGCACTGCTGCTGCTGCGGCAGCTGGCAACCTGACTTGTATCGTCGCGATCGGAAATGAGAA
CAGGGGCATCTTGAGCCCCTGCGGACGGTGCCGACAGGTGCTTCTCGATCTGCATCCTGGGATCAAAGCC
ATAGTGAAGGACAGTGATGGACAGCCGACGGCAGTTGGGATTCGTGAATTGCTGCCCTCTGGTTATGTGT
GGGAGGGCTAAGAATTCGTCGAGGGACCTAATAACTTCGTATAGCATACATTATACGAAGTTATACATGT
TTAAGGGTTCCGGTTCCACTAGGTACAATTCGATATCAAGCTTATCGATAATCAACCTCTGGATTACAAA
ATTTGTGAAAGATTGACTGGTATTCTTAACTATGTTGCTCCTTTTACGCTATGTGGATACGCTGCTTTAA
TGCCTTTGTATCATGCTATTGCTTCCCGTATGGCTTTCATTTTCTCCTCCTTGTATAAATCCTGGTTGCT
GTCTCTTTATGAGGAGTTGTGGCCCGTTGTCAGGCAACGTGGCGTGGTGTGCACTGTGTTTGCTGACGCA
ACCCCCACTGGTTGGGGCATTGCCACCACCTGTCAGCTCCTTTCCGGGACTTTCGCTTTCCCCCTCCCTA
TTGCCACGGCGGAACTCATCGCCGCCTGCCTTGCCCGCTGCTGGACAGGGGCTCGGCTGTTGGGCACTGA
CAATTCCGTGGTGTTGTCGGGGAAATCATCGTCCTTTCCTTGGCTGCTCGCCTGTGTTGCCACCTGGATT
CTGCGCGGGACGTCCTTCTGCTACGTCCCTTCGGCCCTCAATCCAGCGGACCTTCCTTCCCGCGGCCTGC
TGCCGGCTCTGCGGCCTCTTCCGCGTCTTCGCCTTCGCCCTCAGACGAGTCGGATCTCCCTTTGGGCCGC
CTCCCCGCATCGATACCGTCGACCTCGATCGAGACCTAGAAAAACATGGAGCAATCACAAGTAGCAATAC
AGCAGCTACCAATGCTGATTGTGCCTGGCTAGAAGCACAAGAGGAGGAGGAGGTGGGTTTTCCAGTCACA
CCTCAGGTACCTTTAAGACCAATGACTTACAAGGCAGCTGTAGATCTTAGCCACTTTTTAAAAGAAAAGG
GGGGACTGGAAGGGCTAATTCACTCCCAACGAAGACAAGATATCCTTGATCTGTGGATCTACCACACACA
AGGCTACTTCCCTGATTGGCAGAACTACACACCAGGGCCAGGGATCAGATATCCACTGACCTTTGGATGG
TGCTACAAGCTAGTACCAGTTGAGCAAGAGAAGGTAGAAGAAGCCAATGAAGGAGAGAACACCCGCTTGT
TACACCCTGTGAGCCTGCATGGGATGGATGACCCGGAGAGAGAAGTATTAGAGTGGAGGTTTGACAGCCG
CCTAGCATTTCATCACATGGCCCGAGAGCTGCATCCGGACTGTACTGGGTCTCTCTGGTTAGACCAGATC
TGAGCCTGGGAGCTCTCTGGCTAACTAGGGAACCCACTGCTTAAGCCTCAATAAAGCTTGCCTTGAGTGC
TTCAAGTAGTGTGTGCCCGTCTGTTGTGTGACTCTGGTAACTAGAGATCCCTCAGACCCTTTTAGTCAGT
GTGGAAAATCTCTAGCAGCATGTGAGCAAAAGGCCAGCAAAAGGCCAGGAACCGTAAAAAGGCCGCGTTG
CTGGCGTTTTTCCATAGGCTCCGCCCCCCTGACGAGCATCACAAAAATCGACGCTCAAGTCAGAGGTGGC
GAAACCCGACAGGACTATAAAGATACCAGGCGTTTCCCCCTGGAAGCTCCCTCGTGCGCTCTCCTGTTCC
GACCCTGCCGCTTACCGGATACCTGTCCGCCTTTCTCCCTTCGGGAAGCGTGGCGCTTTCTCATAGCTCA
CGCTGTAGGTATCTCAGTTCGGTGTAGGTCGTTCGCTCCAAGCTGGGCTGTGTGCACGAACCCCCCGTTC
AGCCCGACCGCTGCGCCTTATCCGGTAACTATCGTCTTGAGTCCAACCCGGTAAGACACGACTTATCGCC
ACTGGCAGCAGCCACTGGTAACAGGATTAGCAGAGCGAGGTATGTAGGCGGTGCTACAGAGTTCTTGAAG
TGGTGGCCTAACTACGGCTACACTAGAAGAACAGTATTTGGTATCTGCGCTCTGCTGAAGCCAGTTACCT
TCGGAAAAAGAGTTGGTAGCTCTTGATCCGGCAAACAAACCACCGCTGGTAGCGGTGGTTTTTTTGTTTG
CAAGCAGCAGATTACGCGCAGAAAAAAAGGATCTCAAGAAGATCCTTTGATCTTTTCTACGGGGTCTGAC
GCTCAGTGGAACGAAAACTCACGTTAAGGGATTTTGGTCATGAGATTATCAAAAAGGATCTTCACCTAGA
TCCTTTTAAATTAAAAATGAAGTTTTAAATCAATCTAAAGTATATATGAGTAAACTTGGTCTGACAGTTA
CCAATGCTTAATCAGTGAGGCACCTATCTCAGCGATCTGTCTATTTCGTTCATCCATAGTTGCCTGACTC
CCCGTCGTGTAGATAACTACGATACGGGAGGGCTTACCATCTGGCCCCAGTGCTGCAATGATACCGCGAG
ACCCACGCTCACCGGCTCCAGATTTATCAGCAATAAACCAGCCAGCCGGAAGGGCCGAGCGCAGAAGTGG
TCCTGCAACTTTATCCGCCTCCATCCAGTCTATTAATTGTTGCCGGGAAGCTAGAGTAAGTAGTTCGCCA
GTTAATAGTTTGCGCAACGTTGTTGCCATTGCTACAGGCATCGTGGTGTCACGCTCGTCGTTTGGTATGG
CTTCATTCAGCTCCGGTTCCCAACGATCAAGGCGAGTTACATGATCCCCCATGTTGTGCAAAAAAGCGGT
TAGCTCCTTCGGTCCTCCGATCGTTGTCAGAAGTAAGTTGGCCGCAGTGTTATCACTCATGGTTATGGCA
GCACTGCATAATTCTCTTACTGTCATGCCATCCGTAAGATGCTTTTCTGTGACTGGTGAGTACTCAACCA
AGTCATTCTGAGAATAGTGTATGCGGCGACCGAGTTGCTCTTGCCCGGCGTCAATACGGGATAATACCGC
GCCACATAGCAGAACTTTAAAAGTGCTCATCATTGGAAAACGTTCTTCGGGGCGAAAACTCTCAAGGATC
TTACCGCTGTTGAGATCCAGTTCGATGTAACCCACTCGTGCACCCAACTGATCTTCAGCATCTTTTACTT
TCACCAGCGTTTCTGGGTGAGCAAAAACAGGAAGGCAAAATGCCGCAAAAAAGGGAATAAGGGCGACACG
GAAATGTTGAATACTCATACTCTTCCTTTTTCAATATTATTGAAGCATTTATCAGGGTTATTGTCTCATG
AGCGGATACATATTTGAATGTATTTAGAAAAATAAACAAATAGGGGTTCCGCGCACATTTCCCCGAAAAG
TGCCACCTGACGTCGACGGATCGGGAGATCTCCCGATCCCCTATGGTGCACTCTCAGTACAATCTGCTCT
GATGCCGCATAGTTAAGCCAGTATCTGCTCCCTGCTTGTGTGTTGGAGGTCGCTGAGTAGTGCGCGAGCA
AAATTTAAGCTACAACAAGGCAAGGCTTGACCGACAATTGCATGAAGAATCTGCTTAGGGTTAGGCGTTT
TGCGCTGCTTCGCGATGTACGGGCCAGATATACGCGTTGACATTGATTATTGACTAGTTATTAATAGTAA
TCAATTACGGGGTCATTAGTTCATAGCCCATATATGGAGTTCCGCGTTACATAACTTACGGTAAATGGCC
CGCCTGGCTGACCGCCCAACGACCCCCGCCCATTGACGTCAATAATGACGTATGTTCCCATAGTAACGCC
AATAGGGACTTTCCATTGACGTCAATGGGTGGAGTATTTACGGTAAACTGCCCACTTGGCAGTACATCAA
GTGTATCATATGCCAAGTACGCCCCCTATTGACGTCAATGACGGTAAATGGCCCGCCTGGCATTATGCCC
AGTACATGACCT
